Addgene plasmid #143544: TFORF1775
Purpose: Lentiviral vector for overexpressing transcription factor ORFs with unique 24-bp barcodes. Barcodes facilitate identification of transcription factors in pooled screens.
Depositing lab: Feng Zhang. Depositing organization: Broad Institute. Publication: A transcription factor atlas of directed differentiation. Joung J, Ma S, Tay T, Geiger-Schuller KR, Kirchgatterer PC, Verdine VK, Guo B, Arias-Garcia MA, Allen WE, Singh A, Kuksenko O, Abudayyeh OO, Gootenberg JS, Fu Z, Macrae RK, Buenrostro JD, Regev A, Zhang F. Cell. 2023 Jan 5;186(1):209-229.e26. doi: 10.1016/j.cell.2022.11.026. PubMed 36608654.
Backbone
  Vector backbone: pLX_TRC317
  Backbone manufacturer: Broad Institute Genetic Perturbation Platform
  Backbone size w/o insert (bp): 8264
  Vector type: Mammalian Expression, Lentiviral
  Selectable markers: Puromycin
Growth in bacteria
  Bacterial resistance: Ampicillin, 100 μg/mL
  Growth temperature: 37°C
  Growth strain: NEB Stable
  Copy number: High Copy
Gene/Insert
  Gene/Insert name: ZNF500
  Species: H. sapiens (human)
  Insert size (bp): 1427
  Entrez Gene: ZNF500 (a.k.a. ZKSCAN18, ZSCAN50)
  Promoter: EF1a
  Cloning method: Unknown
  Sequencing primers: 5′ GGGTGGAGACTGAAGTTAGGCCAG; 3′ CACATAGCGTAAAAGGAGCAACATAG
Terms and licenses: Academic/Nonprofit Terms; Industry Terms: Not Available to Industry
Depositor comments: NM_001303450,ENST00000545009 . The transcription factor ORF portion of this plasmid was synthesized by Genewiz. Please test multiple small colonies in case of plasmid recombination. To make this collection available in a timely manner, a portion of this collection was not fully sequenced by Addgene. If an Addgene verified full plasmid sequence is not available, please contact us prior to placing an order to request the full sequence.
How to cite: TFORF1775 was a gift from Feng Zhang (Addgene plasmid # 143544 ; http://n2t.net/addgene:143544 ; RRID:Addgene_143544)
