[The description below was written by a language model from this plasmid's Addgene catalogue record and pLannotate feature annotations shown in this document.]
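Description:
TFORF1775 is a lentiviral mammalian expression plasmid built on the pLX_TRC317 backbone, carrying the human zinc finger transcription factor ZNF500 (also known as ZKSCAN18 or ZSCAN50) as a synthesized open reading frame. It belongs to a barcoded transcription factor ORF collection in which each clone carries a unique 24-bp barcode, so that the overexpressed factor can be identified in pooled screens. In bacteria the plasmid is maintained through a high-copy ColE1/pUC-type origin and an ampicillin resistance gene. An f1 origin and remnants of a lac/T7/T3 cloning region are also present. The depositor warns that recombination can occur, as is common for LTR-containing plasmids.

The viral portion has a third-generation, self-inactivating layout. An RSV promoter drives a truncated HIV-1 5' LTR, followed by the Ψ packaging signal, a gag fragment, the RRE for Rev-dependent RNA export, and a cPPT/CTS. It ends in a ΔU3 3' LTR, with an SV40 polyadenylation signal downstream. Within the transfer cassette, an SV40 early promoter drives puromycin N-acetyltransferase for selection of transduced cells. A separate EF-1α promoter drives the ZNF500 ORF, and a WPRE downstream enhances transcript stability and expression. The annotation matches ZNF500 over only about 1 kb of the stated 1,427-bp insert, which may reflect the specific isoform listed by the depositor. The barcode itself is not annotated, so the feature table does not show its position. Short hits to a U6 promoter, SV40 small t antigen and Rev appear to be fragmentary annotations rather than functional units. The construct is used to produce lentivirus for stable ZNF500 overexpression, for example in directed differentiation screens.
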