Features (pLannotate 1.2.2; 31 found; start..end, strand, type, name):
      5..231     +  promoter       RSV promoter: Rous sarcoma virus enhancer/promoter
    232..412     +  LTR            5' LTR (truncated): truncated 5' long terminal repeat (LTR) from HIV-1
    459..584     +  misc_feature   HIV-1 Ψ: packaging signal of human immunodeficiency virus type 1
    568..931     +  CDS            HIV-1 gag (fragment): gag protein from human immunodeficiency virus 1; gag
   1077..1310    +  misc_feature   RRE: The Rev response element (RRE) of HIV-1 allows for Rev-dependent mRNA export from the nucleus to the cytoplasm.
   1687..1713    +  CDS            Rev (fragment): human immunodeficiency virus 1 (HIV-1) Rev protein; rev; enhances nuclear export of unspliced and incompletely spliced viral mRNAs
   1720..1743    +  promoter       SV40 promoter (fragment): SV40 early promoter
   1744..1815    +  promoter       SV40 promoter (fragment): SV40 enhancer and early promoter
   1839..1974    +  rep_origin     SV40 ori: SV40 origin of replication
   2020..2616    +  CDS            PuroR (fragment): puromycin N-acetyltransferase; pac from Streptomyces; confers resistance to puromycin
   2665..2782    +  misc_feature   cPPT/CTS: central polypurine tract and central termination sequence of HIV-1
   2847..2913    +  CDS            small t antigen (fragment): SV40 (simian virus 40) small t antigen
   2920..4098    +  promoter       EF-1α promoter: strong constitutive promoter for human elongation factor EF-1α
   4115..5158    +  CDS            ZNF500 (fragment): ZN500_HUMAN - Also known as KIAA0557, ZKSCAN18. Experimental evidence at protein level: Swiss-Prot protein existence level 1. May be involved in transcriptional regulation. From Homo sapiens (Human).
   5453..5506    +  promoter       U6 promoter (fragment): RNA polymerase III promoter for human U6 snRNA
   5548..6136    +  misc_feature   WPRE: woodchuck hepatitis virus posttranscriptional regulatory element
   6187..6206    +  misc_feature   cPPT/CTS (fragment): central polypurine tract and central termination sequence of HIV-1
   6208..6441    +  LTR            3' LTR (ΔU3): self-inactivating 3' long terminal repeat (LTR) from HIV-1
   6519..6640    +  polyA_signal   SV40 poly(A) signal: SV40 polyadenylation signal
   6680..6815    +  rep_origin     SV40 ori: SV40 origin of replication
   6836..6854    -  promoter       T7 promoter: promoter for bacteriophage T7 RNA polymerase
   6862..7017    +  CDS            lacZα (fragment): LacZα fragment of β-galactosidase; lacZ fragment
   7022..7450    +  rep_origin     f1 ori (sequence partly withheld): f1 bacteriophage origin of replication; arrow indicates direction of (+) strand synthesis
   7503..7607    +  promoter       AmpR promoter: bla
   7608..8468    +  CDS            AmpR: β-lactamase; bla; confers resistance to ampicillin, carbenicillin, and related antibiotics
   8639..9227    +  rep_origin     ori: high-copy-number ColE1/pMB1/pBR322/pUC origin of replication
   9410..9502    +  CDS            lacI (fragment): lac repressor; lacI; The lac repressor binds to the lac operator to inhibit transcription in E. coli. This inhibition can be relieved by adding lactose or isopropyl-β-D-thiogalactopyranoside (IPTG).
   9515..9536    +  protein_bind   CAP binding site: CAP binding activates transcription in the presence of cAMP. E. coli catabolite activator protein
   9551..9581    +  promoter       lac promoter: promoter for the E. coli lac operon
   9589..9605    +  protein_bind   lac operator: The lac repressor binds to the lac operator to inhibit transcription in E. coli. This inhibition can be relieved by adding lactose or isopropyl-β-D-thiogalactopyranoside (IPTG). lac repressor encoded by lacI
   9650..9668    +  promoter       T3 promoter: promoter for bacteriophage T3 RNA polymerase
>Addgene plasmid #143544 | TFORF1775 | addgene full sequence | sequence record 400366 | Addgene NGS Result
TTAATGTAGTCTTATGCAATACTCTTGTAGTCTTGCAACATGGTAACGATGAGTTAGCAACATGCCTTAC
AAGGAGAGAAAAAGCACCGTGCATGCCGATTGGTGGAAGTAAGGTGGTACGATCGTGCCTTATTAGGAAG
GCAACAGACGGGTCTGACATGGATTGGACGAACCACTGAATTGCCGCATTGCAGAGATATTGTATTTAAG
TGCCTAGCTCGATACATAAACGGGTCTCTCTGGTTAGACCAGATCTGAGCCTGGGAGCTCTCTGGCTAAC
TAGGGAACCCACTGCTTAAGCCTCAATAAAGCTTGCCTTGAGTGCTTCAAGTAGTGTGTGCCCGTCTGTT
GTGTGACTCTGGTAACTAGAGATCCCTCAGACCCTTTTAGTCAGTGTGGAAAATCTCTAGCAGTGGCGCC
CGAACAGGGACTTGAAAGCGAAAGGGAAACCAGAGGAGCTCTCTCGACGCAGGACTCGGCTTGCTGAAGC
GCGCACGGCAAGAGGCGAGGGGCGGCGACTGGTGAGTACGCCAAAAATTTTGACTAGCGGAGGCTAGAAG
GAGAGAGATGGGTGCGAGAGCGTCAGTATTAAGCGGGGGAGAATTAGATCGCGATGGGAAAAAATTCGGT
TAAGGCCAGGGGGAAAGAAAAAATATAAATTAAAACATATAGTATGGGCAAGCAGGGAGCTAGAACGATT
CGCAGTTAATCCTGGCCTGTTAGAAACATCAGAAGGCTGTAGACAAATACTGGGACAGCTACAACCATCC
CTTCAGACAGGATCAGAAGAACTTAGATCATTATATAATACAGTAGCAACCCTCTATTGTGTGCATCAAA
GGATAGAGATAAAAGACACCAAGGAAGCTTTAGACAAGATAGAGGAAGAGCAAAACAAAAGTAAGACCAC
CGCACAGCAAGCGGCCGCTGATCTTCAGACCTGGAGGAGGAGATATGAGGGACAATTGGAGAAGTGAATT
ATATAAATATAAAGTAGTAAAAATTGAACCATTAGGAGTAGCACCCACCAAGGCAAAGAGAAGAGTGGTG
CAGAGAGAAAAAAGAGCAGTGGGAATAGGAGCTTTGTTCCTTGGGTTCTTGGGAGCAGCAGGAAGCACTA
TGGGCGCAGCGTCAATGACGCTGACGGTACAGGCCAGACAATTATTGTCTGGTATAGTGCAGCAGCAGAA
CAATTTGCTGAGGGCTATTGAGGCGCAACAGCATCTGTTGCAACTCACAGTCTGGGGCATCAAGCAGCTC
CAGGCAAGAATCCTGGCTGTGGAAAGATACCTAAAGGATCAACAGCTCCTGGGGATTTGGGGTTGCTCTG
GAAAACTCATTTGCACCACTGCTGTGCCTTGGAATGCTAGTTGGAGTAATAAATCTCTGGAACAGATTTG
GAATCACACGACCTGGATGGAGTGGGACAGAGAAATTAACAATTACACAAGCTTAATACACTCCTTAATT
GAAGAATCGCAAAACCAGCAAGAAAAGAATGAACAAGAATTATTGGAATTAGATAAATGGGCAAGTTTGT
GGAATTGGTTTAACATAACAAATTGGCTGTGGTATATAAAATTATTCATAATGATAGTAGGAGGCTTGGT
AGGTTTAAGAATAGTTTTTGCTGTACTTTCTATAGTGAATAGAGTTAGGCAGGGATATTCACCATTATCG
TTTCAGACCCACCTCCCAACCCCGAGGGGACCCATGCATTGCATCTCAATTAGTCAGCAACCAGGTGTGG
AAAGTCCCCAGGCTCCCCAGCAGGCAGAAGTATGCAAAGCATGCGTCTCAATTAGTCAGCAACCATAGTC
CCGCCCCTAACTCCGCCCATCCCGCCCCTAACTCCGCCCAGTTCCGCCCATTCTCCGCCCCATGGCTGAC
TAATTTTTTTTATTTATGCAGAGGCCGAGGCCGCCTCGGCCTCTGAGCTATTCCAGAAGTAGTGAGGAGG
CTTTTTTGGAGGCCTAGGCTTTTGCAAAAAGCTTTCTAGAGGTACCACCGGAGCTTACCATGACCGAGTA
CAAGCCCACGGTGCGCCTCGCCACCCGCGACGACGTCCCCAGGGCCGTACGCACCCTCGCCGCCGCGTTC
GCCGACTACCCCGCCACGCGCCACACCGTCGATCCGGACCGCCACATCGAGCGGGTCACCGAGCTGCAAG
AACTCTTCCTCACGCGCGTCGGGCTCGACATCGGCAAGGTGTGGGTCGCGGACGACGGCGCCGCCGTGGC
GGTCTGGACCACGCCGGAGAGCGTCGAAGCGGGGGCGGTGTTCGCCGAGATCGGCCCGCGCATGGCCGAG
TTGAGCGGTTCCCGGCTGGCCGCGCAGCAACAGATGGAAGGCCTCCTGGCGCCGCACCGGCCCAAGGAGC
CCGCGTGGTTCCTGGCCACCGTCGGCGTCTCGCCCGACCACCAGGGCAAGGGTCTGGGCAGCGCCGTCGT
GCTCCCCGGAGTGGAGGCGGCCGAGCGCGCCGGGGTGCCCGCCTTCCTGGAGACCTCCGCGCCCCGCAAC
CTCCCCTTCTACGAGCGGCTCGGCTTCACCGTCACCGCCGACGTCGAGGTGCCCGAAGGACCGCGCACCT
GGTGCATGACCCGCAAGCCCGGTGCCAGTTAACGAATTCTAGATCTTGAGACAAATGGCAGTATTCATCC
ACAATTTTAAAAGAAAAGGGGGGATTGGGGGGTACAGTGCAGGGGAAAGAATAGTAGACATAATAGCAAC
AGACATACAAACTAAAGAATTACAAAAACAAATTACAAAAATTCAAAATTTTCGGGTTTATTACAGGGAC
AGCAGAGATCCACTTTGGCGCCGGCTCGAGGCCTGCAGGTGCAAAGATGGATAAAGTTTTAAACAGAGAG
GAATCTTTGCAGCTAATGGACCTTCTAGGTCTTGAAAGGAGTGGGAATTGGCTCCGGTGCCCGTCAGTGG
GCAGAGCGCACATCGCCCACAGTCCCCGAGAAGTTGGGGGGAGGGGTCGGCAATTGAACCGGTGCCTAGA
GAAGGTGGCGCGGGGTAAACTGGGAAAGTGATGTCGTGTACTGGCTCCGCCTTTTTCCCGAGGGTGGGGG
AGAACCGTATATAAGTGCAGTAGTCGCCGTGAACGTTCTTTTTCGCAACGGGTTTGCCGCCAGAACACAG
GTAAGTGCCGTGTGTGGTTCCCGCGGGCCTGGCCTCTTTACGGGTTATGGCCCTTGCGTGCCTTGAATTA
CTTCCACCTGGCTGCAGTACGTGATTCTTGATCCCGAGCTTCGGGTTGGAAGTGGGTGGGAGAGTTCGAG
GCCTTGCGCTTAAGGAGCCCCTTCGCCTCGTGCTTGAGTTGAGGCCTGGCCTGGGCGCTGGGGCCGCCGC
GTGCGAATCTGGTGGCACCTTCGCGCCTGTCTCGCTGCTTTCGATAAGTCTCTAGCCATTTAAAATTTTT
GATGACCTGCTGCGACGCTTTTTTTCTGGCAAGATAGTCTTGTAAATGCGGGCCAAGATCTGCACACTGG
TATTTCGGTTTTTGGGGCCGCGGGCGGCGACGGGGCCCGTGCGTCCCAGCGCACATGTTCGGCGAGGCGG
GGCCTGCGAGCGCGGCCACCGAGAATCGGACGGGGGTAGTCTCAAGCTGGCCGGCCTGCTCTGGTGCCTG
GCCTCGCGCCGCCGTGTATCGCCCCGCCCTGGGCGGCAAGGCTGGCCCGGTCGGCACCAGTTGCGTGAGC
GGAAAGATGGCCGCTTCCCGGCCCTGCTGCAGGGAGCTCAAAATGGAGGACGCGGCGCTCGGGAGAGCGG
GCGGGTGAGTCACCCACACAAAGGAAAAGGGCCTTTCCGTCCTCAGCCGTCGCTTCATGTGACTCCACGG
AGTACCGGGCGCCGTCCAGGCACCTCGATTAGTTCTCGAGCTTTTGGAGTACGTCGTCTTTAGGTTGGGG
GGAGGGGTTTTATGCGATGGAGTTTCCCCACACTGAGTGGGTGGAGACTGAAGTTAGGCCAGCTTGGCAC
TTGATGTAATTCTCCTTGGAATTTGCCCTTTTTGAGTTTGGATCTTGGTTCATTCTCAAGCCTCAGACAG
TGGTTCAAAGTTTTTTTCTTCCATTTCAGGTGTCGTGAGGCTAGCACCGCCACCATGGCCACTGTCCCTG
GCCTCCAGCCCCTGCCAACCTTGGAGCAGGACCTGGAACAGGAAGAGATCCTGATTGTGAAGGTGGAGGA
GGACTTCTGCTTGGAAGAGGAGCCCTCCGTGGAGACGGAGGACCCCAGCCCTGAGACTTTCCGCCAGCTC
TTCCGGCTCTTCTGCTACCAGGAGGTGGCTGGGCCCCGGGAGGCCCTGAGCCGCCTCTGGGAGCTGTGCT
GCCGCTGGCTGCGGCCGGAGCTGCGCACCAAGGAGCAGATCCTGGAGCTGCTGGTGCTGGAGCAGTTCCT
GACTGTGCTGCCGGGGGAGATCCAGGCTCGGGTACGCGAGCAGCAGCCGGAGAGCGGTGAGGAGGCCGTG
GTCCTTGTGGAAGGGCTGCAGCGGAAGCCCAGGAAACACAGGCAGCGGGGCTCAGAGCTGCTTTCTGATG
ACGAGGTGCCCCTCGGGATAGGGGGACAGTTCTTAAAACACCAGGCAGAGGCTCAGCCAGAGGATCTGTC
CCTGGAGGAAGAGGCTCGATTCTCCAGCCAGCAGCCCCCAGCCCAGCTGAGCCACAGGCCACAGAGGGGC
CCGCTGTTGTGGCCAGAGAGAGGCCCTCCAGCTCCCCGGCATCAGGAGATGGCGTCAGCCTCGCCCTTCC
TTTCGGCCTGGTCCCAGGTGCCCGTGAACTTGGAGGACGTGGCTGTATACCTTTCTGGGGAGGAGCCAAG
ATGCATGGACCCAGCTCAGCGGGACGCGCCGCTGGAGAATGAAGGACCTGGGATCCAGTTGGAGGACGGC
GGTGATGGCAGGGAGGATGCCCCGTTGAGAATGGAGTGGTACCGAGTGCTCTCGGCACGATGCCAGGGGC
CTGGCCACCCGCTCCCAGGTCAGAGGCCAGCCCCAGTCAGGGGCTTGGTCAGGCCTGATCAGCCAAGAGG
CGGCCCCCCACCAGGAAGACGGGCTTCCCATGGGGCTGACAAGCCGTACACCTGCCCCGAATGTGGCAAA
GGCTTCAGCAAGACGTCCCACTTGACCAAGCACCAGCGCACACACACGGGCGAGCGGCCTTACAAGTGCC
TAGTCTGTGGGAAGGGCTTTAGCGACCGCTCCAACTTCAGCACGCACCAGAGGGTGCACACAGGCGAGAA
GCCCTACCCGTGCCCCGAGTGTGGGAAGCGCTTCAGCCAGAGCTCCAGCCTGGTCATCCACCGCAGGACA
CACAGCGGGGAGCGGCCCTATGCCTGCACCCAGTGCGGGAAGCGCTTCAACAACAGCTCGCACTTCAGCG
CCCACCGCCGGACGCACACAGGTCACATTCTGAGGTCTGGGTGCACATAGTAATGAACTAGTCCGTAACT
TGAAAGTATTTCGATTTCTTGGCTTTATATATCTTGTGGAAAGGACGAGCTCTTGTGACTAACAAGTCCA
GTACGCGTTAAGTCGACAATCAACCTCTGGATTACAAAATTTGTGAAAGATTGACTGGTATTCTTAACTA
TGTTGCTCCTTTTACGCTATGTGGATACGCTGCTTTAATGCCTTTGTATCATGCTATTGCTTCCCGTATG
GCTTTCATTTTCTCCTCCTTGTATAAATCCTGGTTGCTGTCTCTTTATGAGGAGTTGTGGCCCGTTGTCA
GGCAACGTGGCGTGGTGTGCACTGTGTTTGCTGACGCAACCCCCACTGGTTGGGGCATTGCCACCACCTG
TCAGCTCCTTTCCGGGACTTTCGCTTTCCCCCTCCCTATTGCCACGGCGGAACTCATCGCCGCCTGCCTT
GCCCGCTGCTGGACAGGGGCTCGGCTGTTGGGCACTGACAATTCCGTGGTGTTGTCGGGGAAATCATCGT
CCTTTCCTTGGCTGCTCGCCTGTGTTGCCACCTGGATTCTGCGCGGGACGTCCTTCTGCTACGTCCCTTC
GGCCCTCAATCCAGCGGACCTTCCTTCCCGCGGCCTGCTGCCGGCTCTGCGGCCTCTTCCGCGTCTTCGC
CTTCGCCCTCAGACGAGTCGGATCTCCCTTTGGGCCGCCTCCCCGCGTCGACTTTAAGACCAATGACTTA
CAAGGCAGCTGTAGATCTTAGCCACTTTTTAAAAGAAAAGGGGGGACTGGAAGGGCTAATTCACTCCCAA
CGAAGACAAGATCTGCTTTTTGCTTGTACTGGGTCTCTCTGGTTAGACCAGATCTGAGCCTGGGAGCTCT
CTGGCTAACTAGGGAACCCACTGCTTAAGCCTCAATAAAGCTTGCCTTGAGTGCTTCAAGTAGTGTGTGC
CCGTCTGTTGTGTGACTCTGGTAACTAGAGATCCCTCAGACCCTTTTAGTCAGTGTGGAAAATCTCTAGC
AGTACGTATAGTAGTTCATGTCATCTTATTATTCAGTATTTATAACTTGCAAAGAAATGAATATCAGAGA
GTGAGAGGAACTTGTTTATTGCAGCTTATAATGGTTACAAATAAAGCAATAGCATCACAAATTTCACAAA
TAAAGCATTTTTTTCACTGCATTCTAGTTGTGGTTTGTCCAAACTCATCAATGTATCTTATCATGTCTGG
CTCTAGCTATCCCGCCCCTAACTCCGCCCATCCCGCCCCTAACTCCGCCCAGTTCCGCCCATTCTCCGCC
CCATGGCTGACTAATTTTTTTTATTTATGCAGAGGCCGAGGCCGCCTCGGCCTCTGAGCTATTCCAGAAG
TAGTGAGGAGGCTTTTTTGGAGGCCTAGGGACGTACCCAATTCGCCCTATAGTGAGTCGTATTACGCGCG
CTCACTGGCCGTCGTTTTACAACGTCGTGACTGGGAAAACCCTGGCGTTACCCAACTTAATCGCCTTGCA
GCACATCCCCCTTTCGCCAGCTGGCGTAATAGCGAAGAGGCCCGCACCGATCGCCCTTCCCAACAGTTGC
GCAGCCTGAATGGCGAATGGG
[124 nt withheld, positions 7022-7145]
C
[91 nt withheld, positions 7147-7237]
A
[49 nt withheld, positions 7239-7287]
CCTTTGACGTTGGAGTCCACGTTCTTT
[37 nt withheld, positions 7315-7351]
ACCCTATCTCGGTCTATTCTTTTGATTTATAAGGGATTTTGCCGATTTCGGCCTATTGGTTAAAAAATGA
GCTGATTTAACAAAAATTTAACGCGAATTTTAACAAAATATTAACGCTTACAATTTAGGTGGCACTTTTC
GGGGAAATGTGCGCGGAACCCCTATTTGTTTATTTTTCTAAATACATTCAAATATGTATCCGCTCATGAG
ACAATAACCCTGATAAATGCTTCAATAATATTGAAAAAGGAAGAGTATGAGTATTCAACATTTCCGTGTC
GCCCTTATTCCCTTTTTTGCGGCATTTTGCCTTCCTGTTTTTGCTCACCCAGAAACGCTGGTGAAAGTAA
AAGATGCTGAAGATCAGTTGGGTGCACGAGTGGGTTACATCGAACTGGATCTCAACAGCGGTAAGATCCT
TGAGAGTTTTCGCCCCGAAGAACGTTTTCCAATGATGAGCACTTTTAAAGTTCTGCTATGTGGCGCGGTA
TTATCCCGTATTGACGCCGGGCAAGAGCAACTCGGTCGCCGCATACACTATTCTCAGAATGACTTGGTTG
AGTACTCACCAGTCACAGAAAAGCATCTTACGGATGGCATGACAGTAAGAGAATTATGCAGTGCTGCCAT
AACCATGAGTGATAACACTGCGGCCAACTTACTTCTGACAACGATCGGAGGACCGAAGGAGCTAACCGCT
TTTTTGCACAACATGGGGGATCATGTAACTCGCCTTGATCGTTGGGAACCGGAGCTGAATGAAGCCATAC
CAAACGACGAGCGTGACACCACGATGCCTGTAGCAATGGCAACAACGTTGCGCAAACTATTAACTGGCGA
ACTACTTACTCTAGCTTCCCGGCAACAATTAATAGACTGGATGGAGGCGGATAAAGTTGCAGGACCACTT
CTGCGCTCGGCCCTTCCGGCTGGCTGGTTTATTGCTGATAAATCTGGAGCCGGTGAGCGTGGGTCTCGCG
GTATCATTGCAGCACTGGGGCCAGATGGTAAGCCCTCCCGTATCGTAGTTATCTACACGACGGGGAGTCA
GGCAACTATGGATGAACGAAATAGACAGATCGCTGAGATAGGTGCCTCACTGATTAAGCATTGGTAACTG
TCAGACCAAGTTTACTCATATATACTTTAGATTGATTTAAAACTTCATTTTTAATTTAAAAGGATCTAGG
TGAAGATCCTTTTTGATAATCTCATGACCAAAATCCCTTAACGTGAGTTTTCGTTCCACTGAGCGTCAGA
CCCCGTAGAAAAGATCAAAGGATCTTCTTGAGATCCTTTTTTTCTGCGCGTAATCTGCTGCTTGCAAACA
AAAAAACCACCGCTACCAGCGGTGGTTTGTTTGCCGGATCAAGAGCTACCAACTCTTTTTCCGAAGGTAA
CTGGCTTCAGCAGAGCGCAGATACCAAATACTGTTCTTCTAGTGTAGCCGTAGTTAGGCCACCACTTCAA
GAACTCTGTAGCACCGCCTACATACCTCGCTCTGCTAATCCTGTTACCAGTGGCTGCTGCCAGTGGCGAT
AAGTCGTGTCTTACCGGGTTGGACTCAAGACGATAGTTACCGGATAAGGCGCAGCGGTCGGGCTGAACGG
GGGGTTCGTGCACACAGCCCAGCTTGGAGCGAACGACCTACACCGAACTGAGATACCTACAGCGTGAGCT
ATGAGAAAGCGCCACGCTTCCCGAAGGGAGAAAGGCGGACAGGTATCCGGTAAGCGGCAGGGTCGGAACA
GGAGAGCGCACGAGGGAGCTTCCAGGGGGAAACGCCTGGTATCTTTATAGTCCTGTCGGGTTTCGCCACC
TCTGACTTGAGCGTCGATTTTTGTGATGCTCGTCAGGGGGGCGGAGCCTATGGAAAAACGCCAGCAACGC
GGCCTTTTTACGGTTCCTGGCCTTTTGCTGGCCTTTTGCTCACATGTTCTTTCCTGCGTTATCCCCTGAT
TCTGTGGATAACCGTATTACCGCCTTTGAGTGAGCTGATACCGCTCGCCGCAGCCGAACGACCGAGCGCA
GCGAGTCAGTGAGCGAGGAAGCGGAAGAGCGCCCAATACGCAAACCGCCTCTCCCCGCGCGTTGGCCGAT
TCATTAATGCAGCTGGCACGACAGGTTTCCCGACTGGAAAGCGGGCAGTGAGCGCAACGCAATTAATGTG
AGTTAGCTCACTCATTAGGCACCCCAGGCTTTACACTTTATGCTTCCGGCTCGTATGTTGTGTGGAATTG
TGAGCGGATAACAATTTCACACAGGAAACAGCTATGACCATGATTACGCCAAGCGCGCAATTAACCCTCA
CTAAAGGGAACAAAAGCTGGAGCTGCAAGC
