>Addgene plasmid #143544 | TFORF1775 | depositor partial sequence | sequence record 282762 | Insert
ACCGCCACCATGGCCACTGTCCCTGGCCTCCAGCCCCTGCCAACCTTGGAGCAGGACCTGGAACAGGAAG
AGATCCTGATTGTGAAGGTGGAGGAGGACTTCTGCTTGGAAGAGGAGCCCTCCGTGGAGACGGAGGACCC
CAGCCCTGAGACTTTCCGCCAGCTCTTCCGGCTCTTCTGCTACCAGGAGGTGGCTGGGCCCCGGGAGGCC
CTGAGCCGCCTCTGGGAGCTGTGCTGCCGCTGGCTGCGGCCGGAGCTGCGCACCAAGGAGCAGATCCTGG
AGCTGCTGGTGCTGGAGCAGTTCCTGACTGTGCTGCCGGGGGAGATCCAGGCTCGGGTACGCGAGCAGCA
GCCGGAGAGCGGTGAGGAGGCCGTGGTCCTTGTGGAAGGGCTGCAGCGGAAGCCCAGGAAACACAGGCAG
CGGGGCTCAGAGCTGCTTTCTGATGACGAGGTGCCCCTCGGGATAGGGGGACAGTTCTTAAAACACCAGG
CAGAGGCTCAGCCAGAGGATCTGTCCCTGGAGGAAGAGGCTCGATTCTCCAGCCAGCAGCCCCCAGCCCA
GCTGAGCCACAGGCCACAGAGGGGCCCGCTGTTGTGGCCAGAGAGAGGCCCTCCAGCTCCCCGGCATCAG
GAGATGGCGTCAGCCTCGCCCTTCCTTTCGGCCTGGTCCCAGGTGCCCGTGAACTTGGAGGACGTGGCTG
TATACCTTTCTGGGGAGGAGCCAAGATGCATGGACCCAGCTCAGCGGGACGCGCCGCTGGAGAATGAAGG
ACCTGGGATCCAGTTGGAGGACGGCGGTGATGGCAGGGAGGATGCCCCGTTGAGAATGGAGTGGTACCGA
GTGCTCTCGGCACGATGCCAGGGGCCTGGCCACCCGCTCCCAGGTCAGAGGCCAGCCCCAGTCAGGGGCT
TGGTCAGGCCTGATCAGCCAAGAGGCGGCCCCCCACCAGGAAGACGGGCTTCCCATGGGGCTGACAAGCC
GTACACCTGCCCCGAATGTGGCAAAGGCTTCAGCAAGACGTCCCACTTGACCAAGCACCAGCGCACACAC
ACGGGCGAGCGGCCTTACAAGTGCCTAGTCTGTGGGAAGGGCTTTAGCGACCGCTCCAACTTCAGCACGC
ACCAGAGGGTGCACACAGGCGAGAAGCCCTACCCGTGCCCCGAGTGTGGGAAGCGCTTCAGCCAGAGCTC
CAGCCTGGTCATCCACCGCAGGACACACAGCGGGGAGCGGCCCTATGCCTGCACCCAGTGCGGGAAGCGC
TTCAACAACAGCTCGCACTTCAGCGCCCACCGCCGGACGCACACAGGTCACATTCTGAGGTCTGGGTGCA
CATAGTAATGAACTAGTCCGTAACTTGAAAGTATTTCGATTTCTTGGCTTTATATATCTTGTGGAAAGGA
CGAGCTCTTGTGACTAACAAGTCCAGT
