>Addgene plasmid #143544 | TFORF1775 | depositor partial sequence | sequence record 282763 | Barcode
GCTCTTGTGACTAACAAGTCCAGT
